>Addgene plasmid #79497 | pENTR221-GLI1 | addgene full sequence | sequence record 178085 | Addgene NGS Result
CTTTCCTGCGTTATCCCCTGATTCTGTGGATAACCGTATTACCGCCTTTGAGTGAGCTGATACCGCTCGC
CGCAGCCGAACGACCGAGCGCAGCGAGTCAGTGAGCGAGGAAGCGGAAGAGCGCCCAATACGCAAACCGC
CTCTCCCCGCGCGTTGGCCGATTCATTAATGCAGCTGGCACGACAGGTTTCCCGACTGGAAAGCGGGCAG
TGAGCGCAACGCAATTAATACGCGTACCGCTAGCCAGGAAGAGTTTGTAGAAACGCAAAAAGGCCATCCG
TCAGGATGGCCTTCTGCTTAGTTTGATGCCTGGCAGTTTATGGCGGGCGTCCTGCCCGCCACCCTCCGGG
CCGTTGCTTCACAACGTTCAAATCCGCTCCCGGCGGATTTGTCCTACTCAGGAGAGCGTTCACCGACAAA
CAACAGATAAAACGAAAGGCCCAGTCTTCCGACTGAGCCTTTCGTTTTATTTGATGCCTGGCAGTTCCCT
ACTCTCGCGTTAACGCTAGCATGGATGTTTTCCCAGTCACGACGTTGTAAAACGACGGCCAGTCTTAAGC
TCGGGCCCCAAATAATGATTTTATTTTGACTGATAGTGACCTGTTCGTTGCAACAAATTGATGAGCAATG
CTTTTTTATAATGCCAACTTTGTATACAAAAGTTGTACCTCTGAGACGCCATGTTCAACTCGATGACCCC
ACCACCAATCAGTAGCTATGGCGAGCCCTGCTGTCTCCGGCCCCTCCCCAGTCAGGGGGCCCCCAGTGTG
GGGACAGAAGGACTGTCTGGCCCGCCCTTCTGCCACCAAGCTAACCTCATGTCCGGCCCCCACAGTTATG
GGCCAGCCAGAGAGACCAACAGCTGCACCGAGGGCCCACTCTTTTCTTCTCCCCGGAGTGCAGTCAAGTT
GACCAAGAAGCGGGCACTGTCCATCTCACCTCTGTCGGATGCCAGCCTGGACCTGCAGACGGTTATCCGC
ACCTCACCCAGCTCCCTCGTAGCTTTCATCAACTCGCGATGCACATCTCCAGGAGGCTCCTACGGTCATC
TCTCCATTGGCACCATGAGCCCATCTCTGGGATTCCCAGCCCAGATGAATCACCAAAAAGGGCCCTCGCC
TTCCTTTGGGGTCCAGCCTTGTGGTCCCCATGACTCTGCCCGGGGTGGGATGATCCCACATCCTCAGTCC
CGGGGACCCTTCCCAACTTGCCAGCTGAAGTCTGAGCTGGACATGCTGGTTGGCAAGTGCCGGGAGGAAC
CCTTGGAAGGTGATATGTCCAGCCCCAACTCCACAGGCATACAGGATCCCCTGTTGGGGATGCTGGATGG
GCGGGAGGACCTCGAGAGAGAGGAGAAGCGTGAGCCTGAATCTGTGTATGAAACTGACTGCCGTTGGGAT
GGCTGCAGCCAGGAATTTGACTCCCAAGAGCAGCTGGTGCACCACATCAACAGCGAGCACATCCACGGGG
AGCGGAAGGAGTTCGTGTGCCACTGGGGGGGCTGCTCCAGGGAGCTGAGGCCCTTCAAAGCCCAGTACAT
GCTGGTGGTTCACATGCGCAGACACACTGGCGAGAAGCCACACAAGTGCACGTTTGAAGGGTGCCGGAAG
TCATACTCACGCCTCGAAAACCTGAAGACGCACCTGCGGTCACACACGGGTGAGAAGCCATACATGTGTG
AGCACGAGGGCTGCAGTAAAGCCTTCAGCAATGCCAGTGACCGAGCCAAGCACCAGAATCGGACCCATTC
CAATGAGAAGCCGTATGTATGTAAGCTCCCTGGCTGCACCAAACGCTATACAGATCCTAGCTCGCTGCGA
AAACATGTCAAGACAGTGCATGGTCCTGACGCCCATGTGACCAAACGGCACCGTGGGGATGGCCCCCTGC
CTCGGGCACCATCCATTTCTACAGTGGAGCCCAAGAGGGAGCGGGAAGGAGGTCCCATCAGGGAGGAAAG
CAGACTGACTGTGCCAGAGGGTGCCATGAAGCCACAGCCAAGCCCTGGGGCCCAGTCATCCTGCAGCAGT
GACCACTCCCCGGCAGGGAGTGCAGCCAATACAGACAGTGGTGTGGAAATGACTGGCAATGCAGGGGGCA
GCACTGAAGACCTCTCCAGCTTGGACGAGGGACCTTGCATTGCTGGCACTGGTCTGTCCACTCTTCGCCG
CCTTGAGAACCTCAGGCTGGACCAGCTACATCAACTCCGGCCAATAGGGACCCGGGGTCTCAAACTGCCC
AGCTTGTCCCACACCGGTACCACTGTGTCCCGCCGCGTGGGCCCCCCAGTCTCTCTTGAACGCCGCAGCA
GCAGCTCCAGCAGCATCAGCTCTGCCTATACTGTCAGCCGCCGCTCCTCCCTGGCCTCTCCTTTCCCCCC
TGGCTCCCCACCAGAGAATGGAGCATCCTCCCTGCCTGGCCTTATGCCTGCCCAGCACTACCTGCTTCGG
GCAAGATATGCTTCAGCCAGAGGGGGTGGTACTTCGCCCACTGCAGCATCCAGCCTGGATCGGATAGGTG
GTCTTCCCATGCCTCCTTGGAGAAGCCGAGCCGAGTATCCAGGATACAACCCCAATGCAGGGGTCACCCG
GAGGGCCAGTGACCCAGCCCAGGCTGCTGACCGTCCTGCTCCAGCTAGAGTCCAGAGGTTCAAGAGCCTG
GGCTGTGTCCATACCCCACCCACTGTGGCAGGGGGAGGACAGAACTTTGATCCTTACCTCCCAACCTCTG
TCTACTCACCACAGCCCCCCAGCATCACTGAGAATGCTGCCATGGATGCTAGAGGGCTACAGGAAGAGCC
AGAAGTTGGGACCTCCATGGTGGGCAGTGGTCTGAACCCCTATATGGACTTCCCACCTACTGATACTCTG
GGATATGGGGGACCTGAAGGGGCAGCAGCTGAGCCTTATGGAGCGAGGGGTCCAGGCTCTCTGCCTCTTG
GGCCTGGTCCACCCACCAACTATGGCCCCAACCCCTGTCCCCAGCAGGCCTCATATCCTGACCCCACCCA
AGAAACATGGGGTGAGTTCCCTTCCCACTCTGGGCTGTACCCAGGCCCCAAGGCTCTAGGTGGAACCTAC
AGCCAGTGTCCTCGACTTGAACATTATGGACAAGTGCAAGTCAAGCCAGAACAGGGGTGCCCAGTGGGGT
CTGACTCCACAGGACTGGCACCCTGCCTCAATGCCCACCCCAGTGAGGGGCCCCCACATCCACAGCCTCT
CTTTTCCCATTACCCCCAGCCCTCTCCTCCCCAATATCTCCAGTCAGGCCCCTATACCCAGCCACCCCCT
GATTATCTTCCTTCAGAACCCAGGCCTTGCCTGGACTTTGATTCCCCCACCCATTCCACAGGGCAGCTCA
AGGCTCAGCTTGTGTGTAATTATGTTCAATCTCAACAGGAGCTACTGTGGGAGGGTGGGGGCAGGGAAGA
TGCCCCCGCCCAGGAACCTTCCTACCAGAGTCCCAAGTTTCTGGGGGGTTCCCAGGTTAGCCCAAGCCGT
GCTAAAGCTCCAGTGAACACATATGGACCTGGCTTTGGACCCAACTTGCCCAATCACAAGTCAGGTTCCT
ATCCCACCCCTTCACCATGCCATGAAAATTTTGTAGTGGGGGCAAATAGGGCTTCACATAGGGCAGCAGC
ACCACCTCGACTTCTGCCCCCATTGCCCACTTGCTATGGGCCTCTCAAAGTGGGAGGCACAAACCCCAGC
TGTGGTCATCCTGAGGTGGGCAGGCTAGGAGGGGGTCCTGCCTTGTACCCTCCTCCCGAAGGACAGGTAT
GTAACCCCCTGGACTCTCTTGATCTTGACAACACTCAGCTGGACTTTGTGGCTATTCTGGATGAGCCCCA
GGGGCTGAGTCCTCCTCCTTCCCATGATCAGCGGGGCAGCTCTGGACATACCCCACCTCCCTCTGGGCCC
CCCAACATGGCTGTGGGCAACATGAGTGTCTTACTGAGATCCCTACCTGGGGAAACAGAATTCCTCAACT
CTAGTGCCTAAAGAGTAGGGAATCTCATCCATCACAGATCGCATTTCCTAAGGGAACCCAGCTTTCTTGT
ACAAAGTTGGCATTATAAGAAAGCATTGCTTATCAATTTGTTGCAACGAACAGGTCACTATCAGTCAAAA
TAAAATCATTATTTGCCATCCAGCTGCAGGGCGGCCGCGATATCCCCTATAGTGAGTCGTATTACATGGT
CATAGCTGTTTCCTGGCAGCTCTGGCCCGTGTCTCAAAATCTCTGATGTTACATTGCACAAGATAAAAAT
ATATCATCATGAACAATAAAACTGTCTGCTTACATAAACAGTAATACAAGGGGTGTTATGAGCCATATTC
AACGGGAAACGTCGAGGCCGCGATTAAATTCCAACATGGATGCTGATTTATATGGGTATAAATGGGCTCG
CGATAATGTCGGGCAATCAGGTGCGACAATCTATCGCTTGTATGGGAAGCCCGATGCGCCAGAGTTGTTT
CTGAAACATGGCAAAGGTAGCGTTGCCAATGATGTTACAGATGAGATGGTCAGACTAAACTGGCTGACGG
AATTTATGCCTCTTCCGACCATCAAGCATTTTATCCGTACTCCTGATGATGCATGGTTACTCACCACTGC
GATCCCCGGAAAAACAGCATTCCAGGTATTAGAAGAATATCCTGATTCAGGTGAAAATATTGTTGATGCG
CTGGCAGTGTTCCTGCGCCGGTTGCATTCGATTCCTGTTTGTAATTGTCCTTTTAACAGCGATCGCGTAT
TTCGTCTCGCTCAGGCGCAATCACGAATGAATAACGGTTTGGTTGATGCGAGTGATTTTGATGACGAGCG
TAATGGCTGGCCTGTTGAACAAGTCTGGAAAGAAATGCATAAACTTTTGCCATTCTCACCGGATTCAGTC
GTCACTCATGGTGATTTCTCACTTGATAACCTTATTTTTGACGAGGGGAAATTAATAGGTTGTATTGATG
TTGGACGAGTCGGAATCGCAGACCGATACCAGGATCTTGCCATCCTATGGAACTGCCTCGGTGAGTTTTC
TCCTTCATTACAGAAACGGCTTTTTCAAAAATATGGTATTGATAATCCTGATATGAATAAATTGCAGTTT
CATTTGATGCTCGATGAGTTTTTCTAATCAGAATTGGTTAATTGGTTGTAACACTGGCAGAGCATTACGC
TGACTTGACGGGACGGCGCAAGCTCATGACCAAAATCCCTTAACGTGAGTTACGCGTCGTTCCACTGAGC
GTCAGACCCCGTAGAAAAGATCAAAGGATCTTCTTGAGATCCTTTTTTTCTGCGCGTAATCTGCTGCTTG
CAAACAAAAAAACCACCGCTACCAGCGGTGGTTTGTTTGCCGGATCAAGAGCTACCAACTCTTTTTCCGA
AGGTAACTGGCTTCAGCAGAGCGCAGATACCAAATACTGTTCTTCTAGTGTAGCCGTAGTTAGGCCACCA
CTTCAAGAACTCTGTAGCACCGCCTACATACCTCGCTCTGCTAATCCTGTTACCAGTGGCTGCTGCCAGT
GGCGATAAGTCGTGTCTTACCGGGTTGGACTCAAGACGATAGTTACCGGATAAGGCGCAGCGGTCGGGCT
GAACGGGGGGTTCGTGCACACAGCCCAGCTTGGAGCGAACGACCTACACCGAACTGAGATACCTACAGCG
TGAGCTATGAGAAAGCGCCACGCTTCCCGAAGGGAGAAAGGCGGACAGGTATCCGGTAAGCGGCAGGGTC
GGAACAGGAGAGCGCACGAGGGAGCTTCCAGGGGGAAACGCCTGGTATCTTTATAGTCCTGTCGGGTTTC
GCCACCTCTGACTTGAGCGTCGATTTTTGTGATGCTCGTCAGGGGGGCGGAGCCTATGGAAAAACGCCAG
CAACGCGGCCTTTTTACGGTTCCTGGCCTTTTGCTGGCCTTTTGCTCACATGTT
Features (pLannotate 1.2.2; 10 found; start..end, strand, type, name):
    121..213     +  CDS            lacI (fragment): lac repressor; lacI; The lac repressor binds to the lac operator to inhibit transcription in E. coli. This inhibition can be relieved by adding lactose or isopropyl-β-D-thiogalactopyranoside (IPTG).
    268..295     -  terminator     rrnB T2 terminator: transcription terminator T2 from the E. coli rrnB gene
    427..470     +  terminator     rrnB T1 terminator: Escherichia coli rrnB; transcription terminator T1 from the E. coli rrnB gene
    517..553     -  CDS            lacZα (fragment): LacZα fragment of β-galactosidase; lacZ fragment
    570..665     +  protein_bind   attL5: mutant version of attL; recombination site for the Gateway® LR reaction LR Clonase™
    681..3998    +  CDS            GLI1: GLI1_HUMAN - Also known as GLI. Experimental evidence at protein level: Swiss-Prot protein existence level 1. [Isoform 2]: Acts as a transcriptional activator, but activates a different set of genes than isoform 1. Activates expression of CD24, unlike isoform 1. Mediates SHH signaling. Promotes cancer cell migration. From Homo sapiens (Human).
   4046..4145    -  protein_bind   attL2: mutant version of attL; recombination site for the Gateway® LR reaction LR Clonase™
   4176..4194    -  promoter       T7 promoter: promoter for bacteriophage T7 RNA polymerase
   4328..5137    +  CDS            KanR: aminoglycoside phosphotransferase; aph(3')-Ia; confers resistance to kanamycin in bacteria or G418 (Geneticin®) in eukaryotes
   5284..5872    +  rep_origin     ori: high-copy-number ColE1/pMB1/pBR322/pUC origin of replication
