[The description below was written by a language model from this plasmid's Addgene catalogue record and pLannotate feature annotations shown in this document.]
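Description:
pENTR221-GLI1 is a MultiSite Gateway entry clone built on the pDONR221-P5P2 donor backbone and carrying the human GLI1 coding sequence, which encodes a zinc-finger transcriptional activator that mediates Sonic hedgehog signalling. It is a small bacterial plasmid of about 5.9 kb, propagated at high copy in E. coli through a ColE1/pUC-type origin and selected with kanamycin via an aminoglycoside phosphotransferase (KanR) gene. One backbone field in the record describes the modification as a Gateway-cloned TCF7 insert. This conflicts with every other field and with the feature table, which annotates a roughly 3.3 kb GLI1 open reading frame, so that entry appears to be a carry-over from a sibling construct.

The GLI1 CDS sits between an attL5 site upstream and an attL2 site downstream, the product of a BP reaction into the P5P2 donor vector. No promoter drives the insert; the record lists it as promoterless. The rrnB T1 and T2 terminators upstream of the cassette insulate it from read-through transcription from the backbone. A T7 promoter lies just outside attL2, pointing back toward the insert, and the short lacI and lacZα fragments annotated near the terminators are backbone remnants with no functional role. The attL5/attL2 pairing defines this clone as the second fragment in a two-fragment MultiSite LR reaction. It is combined with a first-fragment entry clone, such as one carrying a promoter or other upstream element, and a destination vector to assemble a complete expression unit in a defined order and orientation. The associated platform is aimed at rapid engineering of stable, complex transgenes.
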