Addgene plasmid #79497: pENTR221-GLI1
Purpose: MultiSite Gateway entry clones, second fragment (attL5, attL2) Human GLI1 CDS
Depositing lab: Peter Jon Nelson. Depositing organization: Klinikum der Ludwig Maximilians-Universitaet Muenchen. Publication: A vector platform for the rapid and efficient engineering of stable complex transgenes. Jackel C, Nogueira MS, Ehni N, Kraus C, Ranke J, Dohmann M, Noessner E, Nelson PJ. Sci Rep. 2016 Oct 3;6:34365. doi: 10.1038/srep34365. PubMed 27694838.
Backbone
  Vector backbone: pDONR221-P5P2
  Backbone manufacturer: Thermo Scientific
  Backbone size w/o insert (bp): 4774
  Total vector size (bp): 5934
  Modifications to backbone: Gateway cloned TCF7 Insert
  Vector type: Multisite Gateway Entry Clone
Growth in bacteria
  Bacterial resistance: Kanamycin, 50 μg/mL
  Growth temperature: 37°C
  Growth strain: DH5alpha
  Copy number: High Copy
Gene/Insert
  Gene/Insert name: GLI1
  Species: H. sapiens (human)
  Insert size (bp): 3320
  Entrez Gene: GLI1 (a.k.a. GLI, PAPA8, PPD1)
  Promoter: no Promoter
  Cloning method: Gateway Cloning
  Sequencing primers: 5′ M13-FP; 3′ M13-RP
Terms and licenses: Academic/Nonprofit Terms; Industry Terms: Not Available to Industry
Depositor comments: Multisite Gateway Entry Clone for human GLI1 CDS. Second Fragment for 2 Fragment MultiSite Gateway LR reaction.
How to cite: pENTR221-GLI1 was a gift from Peter Jon Nelson (Addgene plasmid # 79497 ; http://n2t.net/addgene:79497 ; RRID:Addgene_79497)
